>Addgene plasmid #195020 | Creb5 shRNA | addgene full sequence | sequence record 383802 | Addgene NGS Result
GCGTGAGCTATGAGAAAGCGCCACGCTTCCCGAAGGGAGAAAGGCGGACAGGTATCCGGTAAGCGGCAGG
GTCGGAACAGGAGAGCGCACGAGGGAGCTTCCAGGGGGAAACGCCTGGTATCTTTATAGTCCTGTCGGGT
TTCGCCACCTCTGACTTGAGCGTCGATTTTTGTGATGCTCGTCAGGGGGGCGGAGCCTATGGAAAAACGC
CAGCAACGCGGCCTTTTTACGGTTCCTGGCCTTTTGCTGGCCTTTTGCTCACATGTTCTTTCCTGCGTTA
TCCCCTGATTCTGTGGATAACCGTATTACCGCCTTTGAGTGAGCTGATACCGCTCGCCGCAGCCGAACGA
CCGAGCGCAGCGAGTCAGTGAGCGAGGAAGCGGAAGAGCGCCCAATACGCAAACCGCCTCTCCCCGCGCG
TTGGCCGATTCATTAATGCAGCTGGCACGACAGGTTTCCCGACTGGAAAGCGGGCAGTGAGCGCAACGCA
ATTAATGTGAGTTAGCTCACTCATTAGGCACCCCAGGCTTTACACTTTATGCTTCCGGCTCGTATGTTGT
GTGGAATTGTGAGCGGATAACAATTTCACACAGGAAACAGCTATGACCATGATTACGCCAAGCGCGCAAT
TAACCCTCACTAAAGGGAACAAAAGCTGGAGCTGCAAGCTTAATGTAGTCTTATGCAATACTCTTGTAGT
CTTGCAACATGGTAACGATGAGTTAGCAACATGCCTTACAAGGAGAGAAAAAGCACCGTGCATGCCGATT
GGTGGAAGTAAGGTGGTACGATCGTGCCTTATTAGGAAGGCAACAGACGGGTCTGACATGGATTGGACGA
ACCACTGAATTGCCGCATTGCAGAGATATTGTATTTAAGTGCCTAGCTCGATACATAAACGGGTCTCTCT
GGTTAGACCAGATCTGAGCCTGGGAGCTCTCTGGCTAACTAGGGAACCCACTGCTTAAGCCTCAATAAAG
CTTGCCTTGAGTGCTTCAAGTAGTGTGTGCCCGTCTGTTGTGTGACTCTGGTAACTAGAGATCCCTCAGA
CCCTTTTAGTCAGTGTGGAAAATCTCTAGCAGTGGCGCCCGAACAGGGACTTGAAAGCGAAAGGGAAACC
AGAGGAGCTCTCTCGACGCAGGACTCGGCTTGCTGAAGCGCGCACGGCAAGAGGCGAGGGGCGGCGACTG
GTGAGTACGCCAAAAATTTTGACTAGCGGAGGCTAGAAGGAGAGAGATGGGTGCGAGAGCGTCAGTATTA
AGCGGGGGAGAATTAGATCGCGATGGGAAAAAATTCGGTTAAGGCCAGGGGGAAAGAAAAAATATAAATT
AAAACATATAGTATGGGCAAGCAGGGAGCTAGAACGATTCGCAGTTAATCCTGGCCTGTTAGAAACATCA
GAAGGCTGTAGACAAATACTGGGACAGCTACAACCATCCCTTCAGACAGGATCAGAAGAACTTAGATCAT
TATATAATACAGTAGCAACCCTCTATTGTGTGCATCAAAGGATAGAGATAAAAGACACCAAGGAAGCTTT
AGACAAGATAGAGGAAGAGCAAAACAAAAGTAAGACCACCGCACAGCAAGCGGCCGCTGATCTTCAGACC
TGGAGGAGGAGATATGAGGGACAATTGGAGAAGTGAATTATATAAATATAAAGTAGTAAAAATTGAACCA
TTAGGAGTAGCACCCACCAAGGCAAAGAGAAGAGTGGTGCAGAGAGAAAAAAGAGCAGTGGGAATAGGAG
CTTTGTTCCTTGGGTTCTTGGGAGCAGCAGGAAGCACTATGGGCGCAGCGTCAATGACGCTGACGGTACA
GGCCAGACAATTATTGTCTGGTATAGTGCAGCAGCAGAACAATTTGCTGAGGGCTATTGAGGCGCAACAG
CATCTGTTGCAACTCACAGTCTGGGGCATCAAGCAGCTCCAGGCAAGAATCCTGGCTGTGGAAAGATACC
TAAAGGATCAACAGCTCCTGGGGATTTGGGGTTGCTCTGGAAAACTCATTTGCACCACTGCTGTGCCTTG
GAATGCTAGTTGGAGTAATAAATCTCTGGAACAGATTTGGAATCACACGACCTGGATGGAGTGGGACAGA
GAAATTAACAATTACACAAGCTTAATACACTCCTTAATTGAAGAATCGCAAAACCAGCAAGAAAAGAATG
AACAAGAATTATTGGAATTAGATAAATGGGCAAGTTTGTGGAATTGGTTTAACATAACAAATTGGCTGTG
GTATATAAAATTATTCATAATGATAGTAGGAGGCTTGGTAGGTTTAAGAATAGTTTTTGCTGTACTTTCT
ATAGTGAATAGAGTTAGGCAGGGATATTCACCATTATCGTTTCAGACCCACCTCCCAACCCCGAGGGGAC
CCGACAGGCCCGAAGGAATAGAAGAAGAAGGTGGAGAGAGAGACAGAGACAGATCCATTCGATTAGTGAA
CGGATCTCGACGGTATCGATCACGAGACTAGCCTCGAGCGGCCGCCCCCTTCACCGAGGGCCTATTTCCC
ATGATTCCTTCATATTTGCATATACGATACAAGGCTGTTAGAGAGATAATTGGAATTAATTTGACTGTAA
ACACAAAGATATTAGTACAAAATACGTGACGTAGAAAGTAATAATTTCTTGGGTAGTTTGCAGTTTTAAA
ATTATGTTTTAAAATGGACTATCATATGCTTACCGTAACTTGAAAGTATTTCGATTTCTTGGCTTTATAT
ATCTTGTGGAAAGGACGAAACACCGGGCCTTCAAGAAGAGCTGTTGCCTCGAGGCAACAGCTCTTCTTGA
AGGCTTTTTGAATTCTCGACCTCGAGACAAATGGCAGTATTCATCCACAATTTTAAAAGAAAAGGGGGGA
TTGGGGGGTACAGTGCAGGGGAAAGAATAGTAGACATAATAGCAACAGACATACAAACTAAAGAATTACA
AAAACAAATTACAAAAATTCAAAATTTTCGGGTTTATTACAGGGACAGCAGAGATCCACTTTGGCCGCGG
CTCGAGGGGGTTGGGGTTGCGCCTTTTCCAAGGCAGCCCTGGGTTTGCGCAGGGACGCGGCTGCTCTGGG
CGTGGTTCCGGGAAACGCAGCGGCGCCGACCCTGGGTCTCGCACATTCTTCACGTCCGTTCGCAGCGTCA
CCCGGATCTTCGCCGCTACCCTTGTGGGCCCCCCGGCGACGCTTCCTGCTCCGCCCCTAAGTCGGGAAGG
TTCCTTGCGGTTCGCGGCGTGCCGGACGTGACAAACGGAAGCCGCACGTCTCACTAGTACCCTCGCAGAC
GGACAGCGCCAGGGAGCAATGGCAGCGCGCCGACCGCGATGGGCTGTGGCCAATAGCGGCTGCTCAGCAG
GGCGCGCCGAGAGCAGCGGCCGGGAAGGGGCGGTGCGGGAGGCGGGGTGTGGGGCGGTAGTGTGGGCCCT
GTTCCTGCCCGCGCGGTGTTCCGCATTCTGCAAGCCTCCGGAGCGCACGTCGGCAGTCGGCTCCCTCGTT
GACCGAATCACCGACCTCTCTCCCCAGGGGGATCCACCGGAGCTTACCATGACCGAGTACAAGCCCACGG
TGCGCCTCGCCACCCGCGACGACGTCCCCAGGGCCGTACGCACCCTCGCCGCCGCGTTCGCCGACTACCC
CGCCACGCGCCACACCGTCGATCCGGACCGCCACATCGAGCGGGTCACCGAGCTGCAAGAACTCTTCCTC
ACGCGCGTCGGGCTCGACATCGGCAAGGTGTGGGTCGCGGACGACGGCGCCGCGGTGGCGGTCTGGACCA
CGCCGGAGAGCGTCGAAGCGGGGGCGGTGTTCGCCGAGATCGGCCCGCGCATGGCCGAGTTGAGCGGTTC
CCGGCTGGCCGCGCAGCAACAGATGGAAGGCCTCCTGGCGCCGCACCGGCCCAAGGAGCCCGCGTGGTTC
CTGGCCACCGTCGGCGTCTCGCCCGACCACCAGGGCAAGGGTCTGGGCAGCGCCGTCGTGCTCCCCGGAG
TGGAGGCGGCCGAGCGCGCCGGGGTGCCCGCCTTCCTGGAGACCTCCGCGCCCCGCAACCTCCCCTTCTA
CGAGCGGCTCGGCTTCACCGTCACCGCCGACGTCGAGGTGCCCGAAGGACCGCGCACCTGGTGCATGACC
CGCAAGCCCGGTGCCTGACGCCCGCCCCACGACCCGCAGCGCCCGACCGAAAGGAGCGCACGACCCCATG
CATCGGTACCTTTAAGACCAATGACTTACAAGGCAGCTGTAGATCTTAGCCACTTTTTAAAAGAAAAGGG
GGGACTGGAAGGGCTAATTCACTCCCAACGAAGACAAGATCTGCTTTTTGCTTGTACTGGGTCTCTCTGG
TTAGACCAGATCTGAGCCTGGGAGCTCTCTGGCTAACTAGGGAACCCACTGCTTAAGCCTCAATAAAGCT
TGCCTTGAGTGCTTCAAGTAGTGTGTGCCCGTCTGTTGTGTGACTCTGGTAACTAGAGATCCCTCAGACC
CTTTTAGTCAGTGTGGAAAATCTCTAGCAGTAGTAGTTCATGTCATCTTATTATTCAGTATTTATAACTT
GCAAAGAAATGAATATCAGAGAGTGAGAGGAACTTGTTTATTGCAGCTTATAATGGTTACAAATAAAGCA
ATAGCATCACAAATTTCACAAATAAAGCATTTTTTTCACTGCATTCTAGTTGTGGTTTGTCCAAACTCAT
CAATGTATCTTATCATGTCTGGCTCTAGCTATCCCGCCCCTAACTCCGCCCATCCCGCCCCTAACTCCGC
CCAGTTCCGCCCATTCTCCGCCCCATGGCTGACTAATTTTTTTTATTTATGCAGAGGCCGAGGCCGCCTC
GGCCTCTGAGCTATTCCAGAAGTAGTGAGGAGGCTTTTTTGGAGGCCTAGGGACGTACCCAATTCGCCCT
ATAGTGAGTCGTATTACGCGCGCTCACTGGCCGTCGTTTTACAACGTCGTGACTGGGAAAACCCTGGCGT
TACCCAACTTAATCGCCTTGCAGCACATCCCCCTTTCGCCAGCTGGCGTAATAGCGAAGAGGCCCGCACC
GATCGCCCTTCCCAACAGTTGCGCAGCCTGAATGGCGAATGGG
[124 nt withheld, positions 5084-5207]
C
[91 nt withheld, positions 5209-5299]
A
[49 nt withheld, positions 5301-5349]
CCTTTGACGTTGGAGTCCACGTTCTTT
[37 nt withheld, positions 5377-5413]
ACCCTATCTCGGTCTATTCTTTTGATTTATAAGGGATTTTGCCGATTTCGGCCTATTGGTTAAAAAATGA
GCTGATTTAACAAAAATTTAACGCGAATTTTAACAAAATATTAACGCTTACAATTTAGGTGGCACTTTTC
GGGGAAATGTGCGCGGAACCCCTATTTGTTTATTTTTCTAAATACATTCAAATATGTATCCGCTCATGAG
ACAATAACCCTGATAAATGCTTCAATAATATTGAAAAAGGAAGAGTATGAGTATTCAACATTTCCGTGTC
GCCCTTATTCCCTTTTTTGCGGCATTTTGCCTTCCTGTTTTTGCTCACCCAGAAACGCTGGTGAAAGTAA
AAGATGCTGAAGATCAGTTGGGTGCACGAGTGGGTTACATCGAACTGGATCTCAACAGCGGTAAGATCCT
TGAGAGTTTTCGCCCCGAAGAACGTTTTCCAATGATGAGCACTTTTAAAGTTCTGCTATGTGGCGCGGTA
TTATCCCGTATTGACGCCGGGCAAGAGCAACTCGGTCGCCGCATACACTATTCTCAGAATGACTTGGTTG
AGTACTCACCAGTCACAGAAAAGCATCTTACGGATGGCATGACAGTAAGAGAATTATGCAGTGCTGCCAT
AACCATGAGTGATAACACTGCGGCCAACTTACTTCTGACAACGATCGGAGGACCGAAGGAGCTAACCGCT
TTTTTGCACAACATGGGGGATCATGTAACTCGCCTTGATCGTTGGGAACCGGAGCTGAATGAAGCCATAC
CAAACGACGAGCGTGACACCACGATGCCTGTAGCAATGGCAACAACGTTGCGCAAACTATTAACTGGCGA
ACTACTTACTCTAGCTTCCCGGCAACAATTAATAGACTGGATGGAGGCGGATAAAGTTGCAGGACCACTT
CTGCGCTCGGCCCTTCCGGCTGGCTGGTTTATTGCTGATAAATCTGGAGCCGGTGAGCGTGGGTCTCGCG
GTATCATTGCAGCACTGGGGCCAGATGGTAAGCCCTCCCGTATCGTAGTTATCTACACGACGGGGAGTCA
GGCAACTATGGATGAACGAAATAGACAGATCGCTGAGATAGGTGCCTCACTGATTAAGCATTGGTAACTG
TCAGACCAAGTTTACTCATATATACTTTAGATTGATTTAAAACTTCATTTTTAATTTAAAAGGATCTAGG
TGAAGATCCTTTTTGATAATCTCATGACCAAAATCCCTTAACGTGAGTTTTCGTTCCACTGAGCGTCAGA
CCCCGTAGAAAAGATCAAAGGATCTTCTTGAGATCCTTTTTTTCTGCGCGTAATCTGCTGCTTGCAAACA
AAAAAACCACCGCTACCAGCGGTGGTTTGTTTGCCGGATCAAGAGCTACCAACTCTTTTTCCGAAGGTAA
CTGGCTTCAGCAGAGCGCAGATACCAAATACTGTTCTTCTAGTGTAGCCGTAGTTAGGCCACCACTTCAA
GAACTCTGTAGCACCGCCTACATACCTCGCTCTGCTAATCCTGTTACCAGTGGCTGCTGCCAGTGGCGAT
AAGTCGTGTCTTACCGGGTTGGACTCAAGACGATAGTTACCGGATAAGGCGCAGCGGTCGGGCTGAACGG
GGGGTTCGTGCACACAGCCCAGCTTGGAGCGAACGACCTACACCGAACTGAGATACCTACA
Features (pLannotate 1.2.2; 25 found; start..end, strand, type, name):
    388..480     +  CDS            lacI (fragment): lac repressor; lacI; The lac repressor binds to the lac operator to inhibit transcription in E. coli. This inhibition can be relieved by adding lactose or isopropyl-β-D-thiogalactopyranoside (IPTG).
    493..514     +  protein_bind   CAP binding site: CAP binding activates transcription in the presence of cAMP. E. coli catabolite activator protein
    529..559     +  promoter       lac promoter: promoter for the E. coli lac operon
    567..583     +  protein_bind   lac operator: The lac repressor binds to the lac operator to inhibit transcription in E. coli. This inhibition can be relieved by adding lactose or isopropyl-β-D-thiogalactopyranoside (IPTG). lac repressor encoded by lacI
    628..646     +  promoter       T3 promoter: promoter for bacteriophage T3 RNA polymerase
    674..900     +  promoter       RSV promoter: Rous sarcoma virus enhancer/promoter
    901..1081    +  LTR            5' LTR (truncated): truncated 5' long terminal repeat (LTR) from HIV-1
   1128..1253    +  misc_feature   HIV-1 Ψ: packaging signal of human immunodeficiency virus type 1
   1237..1600    +  CDS            HIV-1 gag (fragment): gag protein from human immunodeficiency virus 1; gag
   1746..1979    +  misc_feature   RRE: The Rev response element (RRE) of HIV-1 allows for Rev-dependent mRNA export from the nucleus to the cytoplasm.
   2356..2456    +  CDS            Rev (fragment): human immunodeficiency virus 1 (HIV-1) Rev protein; rev; enhances nuclear export of unspliced and incompletely spliced viral mRNAs
   2506..2746    +  promoter       U6 promoter: RNA polymerase III promoter for human U6 snRNA
   2851..2968    +  misc_feature   cPPT/CTS: central polypurine tract and central termination sequence of HIV-1
   3017..3527    +  promoter       hPGK promoter: human phosphoglycerate kinase 1 promoter
   3549..4148    +  CDS            PuroR: puromycin N-acetyltransferase; pac from Streptomyces alboniger; confers resistance to puromycin
   4191..4274    +  CDS            nef (fragment): NEF_HV1Z2 - Experimental evidence at protein level: Swiss-Prot protein existence level 1. Extracellular Nef protein targets CD4(+) T-lymphocytes for apoptosis by interacting with CXCR4 surface receptors. From Human immunodeficiency virus type 1 group M subtype D (isolate Z2/CDC-Z34) (HIV-1).
   4276..4509    +  LTR            3' LTR (ΔU3): self-inactivating 3' long terminal repeat (LTR) from HIV-1
   4581..4702    +  polyA_signal   SV40 poly(A) signal: SV40 polyadenylation signal
   4742..4877    +  rep_origin     SV40 ori: SV40 origin of replication
   4898..4916    -  promoter       T7 promoter: promoter for bacteriophage T7 RNA polymerase
   4924..5079    +  CDS            lacZα (fragment): LacZα fragment of β-galactosidase; lacZ fragment
   5084..5512    +  rep_origin     f1 ori (sequence partly withheld): f1 bacteriophage origin of replication; arrow indicates direction of (+) strand synthesis
   5565..5669    +  promoter       AmpR promoter: bla
   5670..6530    +  CDS            AmpR: β-lactamase; bla; confers resistance to ampicillin, carbenicillin, and related antibiotics
   6701..205     +  rep_origin     ori (across the origin): high-copy-number ColE1/pMB1/pBR322/pUC origin of replication
