[The description below was written by a language model from this plasmid's Addgene catalogue record and pLannotate feature annotations shown in this document.]
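Description:
Creb5 shRNA is a lentiviral knockdown plasmid built on the pLKO.1 TRC cloning vector, carrying a short hairpin RNA directed against the 3′UTR of bovine (B. taurus) CREB5. The sequenced plasmid is about 7.1 kb. In E. coli it is maintained through a high-copy ColE1/pUC-type origin and selected with ampicillin via the β-lactamase gene. An f1 origin and remnants of a lac/lacZα cloning region with flanking T3 and T7 promoters are also present in the bacterial backbone.

The viral portion follows a third-generation, self-inactivating HIV-1 design. An RSV promoter fused to a truncated 5′ LTR drives production of the genomic RNA in packaging cells. The Ψ packaging signal (extending into a gag fragment), the Rev response element and the cPPT/CTS support encapsidation, nuclear export and efficient transduction. The ΔU3 3′ LTR inactivates LTR-driven transcription after integration, and an SV40 polyadenylation signal and SV40 origin lie downstream of it. Within the transfer cassette, the human U6 RNA polymerase III promoter sits upstream of the hairpin position. The hairpin itself is not annotated as a feature but would occupy the gap between U6 and the cPPT, with its run of thymidines terminating Pol III transcription. A separate human PGK promoter expresses puromycin N-acetyltransferase, allowing puromycin selection of transduced or transfected mammalian cells.

Because the hairpin targets the 3′UTR, endogenous transcript can be depleted while a cDNA lacking that UTR should escape silencing. The associated work concerns the role of Creb5 in Prg4 expression in articular cartilage, which fits use of the plasmid for loss-of-function studies in bovine cells. The cloning sites used are not recorded.
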