Addgene plasmid #195020: Creb5 shRNA
Purpose: Bovine Creb5 shRNA targeting the Creb5 3′UTR
Depositing lab: Andrew Lassar & Cheng-Hai Zhang. Depositing organization: Harvard Medical School. Publication: Creb5 establishes the competence for Prg4 expression in articular cartilage. Zhang CH, Gao Y, Jadhav U, Hung HH, Holton KM, Grodzinsky AJ, Shivdasani RA, Lassar AB. Commun Biol. 2021 Mar 12;4(1):332. doi: 10.1038/s42003-021-01857-0. PubMed 33712729.
Backbone
  Vector backbone: pLKO.1 TRCCloning vector
  Backbone manufacturer: David Root (Addgene plasmid # 10878)
  Vector type: Mammalian Expression
Growth in bacteria
  Bacterial resistance: Ampicillin, 100 μg/mL
  Growth temperature: 37°C
  Growth strain: NEB Stable
  Copy number: High Copy
Gene/Insert
  Gene/Insert name: Creb5 shRNA
  gRNA/shRNA sequence: CCG GGC CTT CAA GAA GAG CTG TTG CCT CGA GGC AAC AGC TCT TCT TGA AGG CTT TTT G
  Species: B. taurus (bovine)
  Entrez Gene: CREB5
  Cloning method: Restriction Enzyme; 5′ cloning site n/a (unknown if destroyed); 3′ cloning site n/a (unknown if destroyed)
  Sequencing primers: 5′ n/a
Terms and licenses: Academic/Nonprofit Terms; Industry Terms: Not Available to Industry
How to cite: Creb5 shRNA was a gift from Andrew Lassar & Cheng-Hai Zhang (Addgene plasmid # 195020 ; http://n2t.net/addgene:195020 ; RRID:Addgene_195020)
